Addgene plasmid #236775: HA_DD-N-mScarlet-I-QtSig
Purpose: Expresses the red fluorescent protein mScarlet-I fused to the encapsulation signal for QtEnc and fused to a degron signal for proteasomal degradation when not encapsulated.
Depositing lab: Gil Westmeyer. Depositing organization: Technische Universitaet Muenchen (TUM). Publication: Multiplexed genetic tags for electron and fluorescence microscopy. Berezin O, Piovesan A, Graf R, Samara E, Sigmund F, Westmeyer GG. Nat Protoc. 2025 Nov 19. doi: 10.1038/s41596-025-01260-7. PubMed 41261217.
Backbone
  Vector backbone: pcDNA_Zeo
  Total vector size (bp): 6123
  Vector type: Mammalian Expression
Growth in bacteria
  Bacterial resistance: Ampicillin, 100 μg/mL
  Growth temperature: 37°C
  Growth strain: NEB Stable
  Copy number: Unknown
Gene/Insert
  Gene/Insert name: HA_DD-N_mScarlet-I_QtSig
  Promoter: CMV
  Cloning method: Gibson Cloning
  Sequencing primers: 5′ GGCTAACTAGAGAACCCACTG; 3′ GGCAACTAGAAGGCACAGTC
Terms and licenses: Academic/Nonprofit Terms; Industry Terms: Not Available to Industry
How to cite: HA_DD-N-mScarlet-I-QtSig was a gift from Gil Westmeyer (Addgene plasmid # 236775 ; http://n2t.net/addgene:236775 ; RRID:Addgene_236775)
