[The description below was written by a language model from this plasmid's Addgene catalogue record and pLannotate feature annotations shown in this document.]
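Description:
HA_DD-N-mScarlet-I-QtSig is a mammalian expression plasmid of about 6.1 kb built on a pcDNA_Zeo backbone. It is propagated in E. coli through a high-copy ColE1/pUC-type origin and selected with ampicillin via the β-lactamase gene. An f1 origin is also present. For selection in mammalian cells the backbone carries a Zeocin/bleomycin resistance gene (Sh ble). This gene sits behind tandem SV40 early and EM7 promoters, so it can be expressed in both mammalian and bacterial hosts, and it is terminated by an SV40 polyadenylation signal. Several short annotations, including an HIV-1 LTR fragment, a lacI fragment, a second ble fragment and the lac promoter/operator region, appear to be backbone remnants or partial matches rather than functional parts of the design.

The payload is a single open reading frame driven by the CMV immediate-early enhancer and promoter and terminated by the bGH polyadenylation signal. A T7 promoter lies just upstream of the coding region. The fusion begins with an HA epitope, annotated as a fragment of a 3xHA tag. This is followed by an N-terminal FKBP12-derived (L106P) destabilization domain, then the monomeric red fluorescent protein mScarlet-I. According to the catalogue entry, the fusion ends with a C-terminal QtSig encapsulation signal, which the automated feature table does not annotate.

QtSig targets the cargo into the lumen of QtEnc encapsulin nanocompartments, while the degron sends non-encapsulated protein to the proteasome. Red fluorescence should therefore mainly report cargo that has been loaded into the shell, with reduced cytosolic background. The construct does not encode QtEnc, so the shell would have to be supplied separately. The associated publication concerns multiplexed genetic tags for electron and fluorescence microscopy.
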