Features (pLannotate 1.2.2; 23 found; start..end, strand, type, name):
     28..80      -  misc_feature   bom (fragment): basis of mobility region from pBR322
    235..614     +  enhancer       CMV enhancer: human cytomegalovirus immediate early enhancer
    615..818     +  promoter       CMV promoter: human cytomegalovirus (CMV) immediate early promoter
    814..847     +  LTR            5' LTR (truncated) (fragment): truncated 5' long terminal repeat (LTR) from HIV-1
    863..881     +  promoter       T7 promoter: promoter for bacteriophage T7 RNA polymerase
    967..993     +  CDS            3xHA (fragment): three tandem HA epitope tags
   1000..1320    +  CDS            DD: destabilization domain that can be stabilized by Shield1 in the ProteoTuner™ system L106P mutant of FKBP12
   1330..2022    +  CDS            mScarlet-I: mScarlet-I is a basic (constitutively fluorescent) red fluorescent protein published in 2016, derived from synthetic construct. It is reported to be a rapidly-maturing monomer with moderate acid sensitivity.
   2136..2360    +  polyA_signal   bGH poly(A) signal: bovine growth hormone polyadenylation signal
   2364..2385    +  promoter       SV40 promoter (fragment): SV40 enhancer and early promoter
   2406..2834    +  rep_origin     f1 ori (sequence partly withheld): f1 bacteriophage origin of replication; arrow indicates direction of (+) strand synthesis
   2848..3177    +  promoter       SV40 promoter: SV40 enhancer and early promoter
   3225..3272    +  promoter       EM7 promoter: synthetic bacterial promoter&nbsp
   3291..3665    +  CDS            BleoR: antibiotic-binding protein; Sh ble from Streptoalloteichus hindustanus; confers resistance to bleomycin, phleomycin, and Zeocin™
   3675..3800    +  CDS            ble (fragment): BLE_KLEPN - Experimental evidence at protein level: Swiss-Prot protein existence level 1. Binding protein with a strong affinity to the bleomycin family of antibiotics. Binds to CL990; an antimitotic-antibiotic compound. From Klebsiella pneumoniae.
   3795..3916    +  polyA_signal   SV40 poly(A) signal: SV40 polyadenylation signal
   3989..4005    -  protein_bind   lac operator: The lac repressor binds to the lac operator to inhibit transcription in E. coli. This inhibition can be relieved by adding lactose or isopropyl-β-D-thiogalactopyranoside (IPTG). lac repressor encoded by lacI
   4013..4043    -  promoter       lac promoter: promoter for the E. coli lac operon
   4058..4079    -  protein_bind   CAP binding site: CAP binding activates transcription in the presence of cAMP. E. coli catabolite activator protein
   4092..4184    -  CDS            lacI (fragment): lac repressor; lacI; The lac repressor binds to the lac operator to inhibit transcription in E. coli. This inhibition can be relieved by adding lactose or isopropyl-β-D-thiogalactopyranoside (IPTG).
   4367..4955    -  rep_origin     ori: high-copy-number ColE1/pMB1/pBR322/pUC origin of replication
   5126..5986    -  CDS            AmpR: β-lactamase; bla; confers resistance to ampicillin, carbenicillin, and related antibiotics
   5987..6091    -  promoter       AmpR promoter: bla
>Addgene plasmid #236775 | HA_DD-N-mScarlet-I-QtSig | addgene full sequence | sequence record 481926 | Addgene NGS Result
GACGGATCGGGAGATCTCCCGATCCCCTATGGTGCACTCTCAGTACAATCTGCTCTGATGCCGCATAGTT
AAGCCAGTATCTGCTCCCTGCTTGTGTGTTGGAGGTCGCTGAGTAGTGCGCGAGCAAAATTTAAGCTACA
ACAAGGCAAGGCTTGACCGACAATTGCATGAAGAATCTGCTTAGGGTTAGGCGTTTTGCGCTGCTTCGCG
ATGTACGGGCCAGATATACGCGTTGACATTGATTATTGACTAGTTATTAATAGTAATCAATTACGGGGTC
ATTAGTTCATAGCCCATATATGGAGTTCCGCGTTACATAACTTACGGTAAATGGCCCGCCTGGCTGACCG
CCCAACGACCCCCGCCCATTGACGTCAATAATGACGTATGTTCCCATAGTAACGCCAATAGGGACTTTCC
ATTGACGTCAATGGGTGGAGTATTTACGGTAAACTGCCCACTTGGCAGTACATCAAGTGTATCATATGCC
AAGTACGCCCCCTATTGACGTCAATGACGGTAAATGGCCCGCCTGGCATTATGCCCAGTACATGACCTTA
TGGGACTTTCCTACTTGGCAGTACATCTACGTATTAGTCATCGCTATTACCATGGTGATGCGGTTTTGGC
AGTACATCAATGGGCGTGGATAGCGGTTTGACTCACGGGGATTTCCAAGTCTCCACCCCATTGACGTCAA
TGGGAGTTTGTTTTGGCACCAAAATCAACGGGACTTTCCAAAATGTCGTAACAACTCCGCCCCATTGACG
CAAATGGGCGGTAGGCGTGTACGGTGGGAGGTCTATATAAGCAGAGCTCTCTGGCTAACTAGAGAACCCA
CTGCTTACTGGCTTATCGAAATTAATACGACTCACTATAGGGAGACCCAAGCTGGCTAGCGTTTAAACTT
AAGCTTGGTACCGAGCTCGGATCCACTAGTCCAGTGTGGTGGAATTCGCCACCATGTACCCATACGATGT
TCCAGATTACGCTGGTACCGGAGTGCAGGTGGAAACCATCTCCCCAGGAGACGGGCGCACCTTCCCCAAG
CGCGGCCAGACCTGTGTGGTGCACTACACCGGGATGCTTGAAGATGGAAAGAAAGTCGATTCCTCCCGGG
ACAGAAACAAGCCCTTTAAGTTTATGCTAGGCAAGCAGGAGGTGATCCGAGGCTGGGAAGAAGGGGTTGC
CCAGATGAGTGTGGGTCAGAGAGCCAAACTGACTATATCTCCAGATTATGCCTATGGTGCCACTGGGCAC
CCAGGCATCATCCCACCACATGCCACTCTCGTCTTCGATGTGGAGCTTCTAAAACCGGAAGGATCTGGCG
TTTCTAAAGGCGAGGCCGTGATCAAAGAGTTCATGAGGTTCAAGGTGCACATGGAAGGCAGCATGAACGG
CCACGAGTTCGAGATCGAAGGCGAAGGCGAGGGCAGACCTTACGAGGGAACTCAGACCGCCAAGCTGAAA
GTGACCAAAGGCGGCCCTCTGCCTTTCAGCTGGGACATCCTGTCTCCACAGTTTATGTACGGCAGCAGGG
CCTTCATCAAGCACCCCGCTGACATCCCCGACTACTACAAGCAGTCTTTCCCAGAGGGCTTCAAGTGGGA
GAGAGTGATGAACTTCGAGGACGGCGGAGCCGTGACTGTGACACAGGACACATCTCTGGAAGATGGGACC
CTGATCTACAAAGTGAAGCTGCGGGGCACAAACTTCCCTCCAGACGGCCCTGTGATGCAGAAAAAGACAA
TGGGCTGGGAAGCCAGCACCGAGAGACTGTACCCTGAAGATGGCGTGCTGAAGGGCGACATCAAGATGGC
CCTGAGACTGAAGGATGGCGGCAGATACCTGGCCGACTTCAAGACCACCTACAAGGCCAAGAAACCTGTG
CAGATGCCTGGCGCCTACAACGTGGACAGAAAGCTGGACATCACCAGCCACAACGAGGACTACACCGTGG
TGGAACAGTACGAGAGAAGCGAGGGGAGACACAGCACAGGCGGAATGGACGAGCTGTACAAGGGCGGCGG
AGGATCTGGCGGAGGCGGATCTAAGGGCTTCACCGTGGGCAGCCTGATCCAATGAGCGGCCGCTCGAGTC
TAGAGGGCCCGTTTAAACCCGCTGATCAGCCTCGACTGTGCCTTCTAGTTGCCAGCCATCTGTTGTTTGC
CCCTCCCCCGTGCCTTCCTTGACCCTGGAAGGTGCCACTCCCACTGTCCTTTCCTAATAAAATGAGGAAA
TTGCATCGCATTGTCTGAGTAGGTGTCATTCTATTCTGGGGGGTGGGGTGGGGCAGGACAGCAAGGGGGA
GGATTGGGAAGACAATAGCAGGCATGCTGGGGATGCGGTGGGCTCTATGGCTTCTGAGGCGGAAAGAACC
AGCTGGGGCTCTAGGGGGTATCCCC
[124 nt withheld, positions 2406-2529]
C
[91 nt withheld, positions 2531-2621]
A
[49 nt withheld, positions 2623-2671]
CCTTTGACGTTGGAGTCCACGTTCTTT
[37 nt withheld, positions 2699-2735]
ACCCTATCTCGGTCTATTCTTTTGATTTATAAGGGATTTTGCCGATTTCGGCCTATTGGTTAAAAAATGA
GCTGATTTAACAAAAATTTAACGCGAATTAATTCTGTGGAATGTGTGTCAGTTAGGGTGTGGAAAGTCCC
CAGGCTCCCCAGCAGGCAGAAGTATGCAAAGCATGCATCTCAATTAGTCAGCAACCAGGTGTGGAAAGTC
CCCAGGCTCCCCAGCAGGCAGAAGTATGCAAAGCATGCATCTCAATTAGTCAGCAACCATAGTCCCGCCC
CTAACTCCGCCCATCCCGCCCCTAACTCCGCCCAGTTCCGCCCATTCTCCGCCCCATGGCTGACTAATTT
TTTTTATTTATGCAGAGGCCGAGGCCGCCTCTGCCTCTGAGCTATTCCAGAAGTAGTGAGGAGGCTTTTT
TGGAGGCCTAGGCTTTTGCAAAAAGCTCCCGGGAGCTTGTATATCCATTTTCGGATCTGATCAGCACGTG
TTGACAATTAATCATCGGCATAGTATATCGGCATAGTATAATACGACAAGGTGAGGAACTAAACCATGGC
CAAGTTGACCAGTGCCGTTCCGGTGCTCACCGCGCGCGACGTCGCCGGAGCGGTCGAGTTCTGGACCGAC
CGGCTCGGGTTCTCCCGGGACTTCGTGGAGGACGACTTCGCCGGTGTGGTCCGGGACGACGTGACCCTGT
TCATCAGCGCGGTCCAGGACCAGGTGGTGCCGGACAACACCCTGGCCTGGGTGTGGGTGCGCGGCCTGGA
CGAGCTGTACGCCGAGTGGTCGGAGGTCGTGTCCACGAACTTCCGGGACGCCTCCGGGCCGGCCATGACC
GAGATCGGCGAGCAGCCGTGGGGGCGGGAGTTCGCCCTGCGCGACCCGGCCGGCAACTGCGTGCACTTCG
TGGCCGAGGAGCAGGACTGACACGTGCTACGAGATTTCGATTCCACCGCCGCCTTCTATGAAAGGTTGGG
CTTCGGAATCGTTTTCCGGGACGCCGGCTGGATGATCCTCCAGCGCGGGGATCTCATGCTGGAGTTCTTC
GCCCACCCCAACTTGTTTATTGCAGCTTATAATGGTTACAAATAAAGCAATAGCATCACAAATTTCACAA
ATAAAGCATTTTTTTCACTGCATTCTAGTTGTGGTTTGTCCAAACTCATCAATGTATCTTATCATGTCTG
TATACCGTCGACCTCTAGCTAGAGCTTGGCGTAATCATGGTCATAGCTGTTTCCTGTGTGAAATTGTTAT
CCGCTCACAATTCCACACAACATACGAGCCGGAAGCATAAAGTGTAAAGCCTGGGGTGCCTAATGAGTGA
GCTAACTCACATTAATTGCGTTGCGCTCACTGCCCGCTTTCCAGTCGGGAAACCTGTCGTGCCAGCTGCA
TTAATGAATCGGCCAACGCGCGGGGAGAGGCGGTTTGCGTATTGGGCGCTCTTCCGCTTCCTCGCTCACT
GACTCGCTGCGCTCGGTCGTTCGGCTGCGGCGAGCGGTATCAGCTCACTCAAAGGCGGTAATACGGTTAT
CCACAGAATCAGGGGATAACGCAGGAAAGAACATGTGAGCAAAAGGCCAGCAAAAGGCCAGGAACCGTAA
AAAGGCCGCGTTGCTGGCGTTTTTCCATAGGCTCCGCCCCCCTGACGAGCATCACAAAAATCGACGCTCA
AGTCAGAGGTGGCGAAACCCGACAGGACTATAAAGATACCAGGCGTTTCCCCCTGGAAGCTCCCTCGTGC
GCTCTCCTGTTCCGACCCTGCCGCTTACCGGATACCTGTCCGCCTTTCTCCCTTCGGGAAGCGTGGCGCT
TTCTCATAGCTCACGCTGTAGGTATCTCAGTTCGGTGTAGGTCGTTCGCTCCAAGCTGGGCTGTGTGCAC
GAACCCCCCGTTCAGCCCGACCGCTGCGCCTTATCCGGTAACTATCGTCTTGAGTCCAACCCGGTAAGAC
ACGACTTATCGCCACTGGCAGCAGCCACTGGTAACAGGATTAGCAGAGCGAGGTATGTAGGCGGTGCTAC
AGAGTTCTTGAAGTGGTGGCCTAACTACGGCTACACTAGAAGAACAGTATTTGGTATCTGCGCTCTGCTG
AAGCCAGTTACCTTCGGAAAAAGAGTTGGTAGCTCTTGATCCGGCAAACAAACCACCGCTGGTAGCGGTG
GTTTTTTTGTTTGCAAGCAGCAGATTACGCGCAGAAAAAAAGGATCTCAAGAAGATCCTTTGATCTTTTC
TACGGGGTCTGACGCTCAGTGGAACGAAAACTCACGTTAAGGGATTTTGGTCATGAGATTATCAAAAAGG
ATCTTCACCTAGATCCTTTTAAATTAAAAATGAAGTTTTAAATCAATCTAAAGTATATATGAGTAAACTT
GGTCTGACAGTTACCAATGCTTAATCAGTGAGGCACCTATCTCAGCGATCTGTCTATTTCGTTCATCCAT
AGTTGCCTGACTCCCCGTCGTGTAGATAACTACGATACGGGAGGGCTTACCATCTGGCCCCAGTGCTGCA
ATGATACCGCGAGACCCACGCTCACCGGCTCCAGATTTATCAGCAATAAACCAGCCAGCCGGAAGGGCCG
AGCGCAGAAGTGGTCCTGCAACTTTATCCGCCTCCATCCAGTCTATTAATTGTTGCCGGGAAGCTAGAGT
AAGTAGTTCGCCAGTTAATAGTTTGCGCAACGTTGTTGCCATTGCTACAGGCATCGTGGTGTCACGCTCG
TCGTTTGGTATGGCTTCATTCAGCTCCGGTTCCCAACGATCAAGGCGAGTTACATGATCCCCCATGTTGT
GCAAAAAAGCGGTTAGCTCCTTCGGTCCTCCGATCGTTGTCAGAAGTAAGTTGGCCGCAGTGTTATCACT
CATGGTTATGGCAGCACTGCATAATTCTCTTACTGTCATGCCATCCGTAAGATGCTTTTCTGTGACTGGT
GAGTACTCAACCAAGTCATTCTGAGAATAGTGTATGCGGCGACCGAGTTGCTCTTGCCCGGCGTCAATAC
GGGATAATACCGCGCCACATAGCAGAACTTTAAAAGTGCTCATCATTGGAAAACGTTCTTCGGGGCGAAA
ACTCTCAAGGATCTTACCGCTGTTGAGATCCAGTTCGATGTAACCCACTCGTGCACCCAACTGATCTTCA
GCATCTTTTACTTTCACCAGCGTTTCTGGGTGAGCAAAAACAGGAAGGCAAAATGCCGCAAAAAAGGGAA
TAAGGGCGACACGGAAATGTTGAATACTCATACTCTTCCTTTTTCAATATTATTGAAGCATTTATCAGGG
TTATTGTCTCATGAGCGGATACATATTTGAATGTATTTAGAAAAATAAACAAATAGGGGTTCCGCGCACA
TTTCCCCGAAAAGTGCCACCTGACGTC
